Addgene plasmid #82951: pDONR223_PPOX_WT_V5
Purpose: Gateway Donor vector containing PPOX, used as an over expression control for gene expression analysis. Part of the Target Accelerator Plasmid Collection.
Depositing lab: Jesse Boehm & Matthew Meyerson & David Root. Depositing organization: Broad Institute. Publication: High-throughput Phenotyping of Lung Cancer Somatic Mutations. Berger AH, Brooks AN, Wu X, Shrestha Y, Chouinard C, Piccioni F, Bagul M, Kamburov A, Imielinski M, Hogstrom L, Zhu C, Yang X, Pantel S, Sakai R, Watson J, Kaplan N, Campbell JD, Singh S, Root DE, Narayan R, Natoli T, Lahr DL, Tirosh I, Tamayo P, Getz G, Wong B, Doench J, Subramanian A, Golub TR, Meyerson M, Boehm JS. Cancer Cell. 2016 Aug 8;30(2):214-28. doi: 10.1016/j.ccell.2016.06.022. Epub 2016 Jul 28. PubMed 27478040.
Backbone
  Vector backbone: pDONR223
  Backbone manufacturer: Invitrogen
  Vector type: Gateway Entry vector
Growth in bacteria
  Bacterial resistance: Spectinomycin, 50 μg/mL
  Growth temperature: 37°C
  Growth strain: DH5alpha
  Copy number: High Copy
Gene/Insert
  Gene/Insert name: PPOX
  Species: H. sapiens (human)
  GenBank ID: NM_000309
  Entrez Gene: PPOX (a.k.a. PPO, V290M, VP, VPCO)
  Promoter: None
  Cloning method: Gateway Cloning
  Sequencing primers: 5′ M13pUC-fwd; 3′ M13-Rev
Terms and licenses: Academic/Nonprofit Terms; Industry Terms: Not Available to Industry
Depositor comments: Open state: NO stop codon immediately follows insert
How to cite: pDONR223_PPOX_WT_V5 was a gift from Jesse Boehm & Matthew Meyerson & David Root (Addgene plasmid # 82951 ; http://n2t.net/addgene:82951 ; RRID:Addgene_82951)
