[The description below was written by a language model from this plasmid's Addgene catalogue record and pLannotate feature annotations shown in this document.]
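Description:
pDONR223_PPOX_WT_V5 is a Gateway entry clone built on the Invitrogen pDONR223 backbone and carrying the wild-type human PPOX open reading frame, which encodes protoporphyrinogen oxidase, the enzyme that oxidises protoporphyrinogen-IX to protoporphyrin-IX in haem biosynthesis. The sequenced plasmid is about 4.2 kb. It is maintained in E. coli at high copy from a ColE1/pUC-type origin and selected with spectinomycin through the aadA (SmR) aminoglycoside adenylyltransferase gene, which sits downstream of a fragment of a class 1 integron Pc promoter. The other annotated backbone elements are small remnants of lacZα, lacI and a gentamicin resistance gene, plus the rrnB T1 and T2 terminators that insulate the cloning site from read-through transcription.

The PPOX coding sequence is flanked by two attL recombination sites (annotated as attL3 and attL2), so it can be moved by an LR Clonase reaction into any compatible destination vector. No promoter drives the insert in this plasmid; the only nearby promoter is a T7 promoter beyond the downstream attL site, oriented on the opposite strand, so the entry clone itself is not an expression construct. The depositor notes that the ORF is in the "open" configuration, with no stop codon directly after the insert, which allows read-through into a C-terminal tag supplied by the destination vector. The "V5" in the name presumably refers to this intended fusion, since no V5 tag is annotated in the feature table. The clone belongs to the Target Accelerator Plasmid Collection, where PPOX serves as an overexpression control for gene expression analysis in a study that phenotyped lung cancer somatic mutations at high throughput.
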