Features (pLannotate 1.2.2; 12 found; start..end, strand, type, name):
     38..74      -  CDS            lacZα (fragment): LacZα fragment of β-galactosidase; lacZ fragment
     91..186     +  protein_bind   attL3: mutant version of attL; recombination site for the Gateway® LR reaction LR Clonase™
    189..1619    +  CDS            PPOX: PPOX_HUMAN - Experimental evidence at protein level: Swiss-Prot protein existence level 1. Catalyzes the 6-electron oxidation of protoporphyrinogen-IX to form protoporphyrin-IX. From Homo sapiens (Human).
   1622..1720    -  protein_bind   attL2: mutant version of attL; recombination site for the Gateway® LR reaction LR Clonase™
   1738..1756    -  promoter       T7 promoter: promoter for bacteriophage T7 RNA polymerase
   1946..1969    +  promoter       Pc promoter (fragment): intI1 (promoter lies within the coding sequence); class 1 integron promoter
   2145..2201    +  CDS            GmR (fragment): gentamycin acetyltransferase; aacC1; confers resistance to gentamycin
   2208..2999    +  CDS            SmR: aminoglycoside adenylyltransferase (Murphy, 1985); aadA; confers resistance to spectinomycin and streptomycin
   3092..3680    +  rep_origin     ori: high-copy-number ColE1/pMB1/pBR322/pUC origin of replication
   3863..3955    +  CDS            lacI (fragment): lac repressor; lacI; The lac repressor binds to the lac operator to inhibit transcription in E. coli. This inhibition can be relieved by adding lactose or isopropyl-β-D-thiogalactopyranoside (IPTG).
   4010..4037    -  terminator     rrnB T2 terminator: transcription terminator T2 from the E. coli rrnB gene
   4169..4212    +  terminator     rrnB T1 terminator: Escherichia coli rrnB; transcription terminator T1 from the E. coli rrnB gene
>Addgene plasmid #82951 | pDONR223_PPOX_WT_V5 | addgene full sequence | sequence record 162622 | Addgene NGS Result
GGCAGTTCCCTACTCTCGCGTTAACGCTAGCATGGATGTTTTCCCAGTCACGACGTTGTAAAACGACGGC
CAGTCTTAAGCTCGGGCCCCAAATAATGATTTTATTTTGACTGATAGTGACCTGTTCGTTGCAACAAATT
GATGAGCAATGCTTTTTTATAATGCCAACTTTGTACAAAAAAGTTGGCATGGGCCGGACCGTGGTCGTGC
TGGGCGGAGGCATCAGCGGCTTGGCCGCCAGTTACCACCTGAGCCGGGCCCCCTGCCCCCCTAAGGTGGT
CCTAGTGGAGAGCAGTGAGCGTCTGGGAGGCTGGATTCGCTCCGTTCGAGGCCCTAATGGTGCTATCTTT
GAGCTTGGACCTCGGGGAATTAGGCCAGCGGGAGCCCTAGGGGCCCGGACCTTGCTCCTGGTTTCTGAGC
TTGGCTTGGATTCAGAAGTGCTGCCTGTCCGGGGAGACCACCCAGCTGCCCAGAACAGGTTCCTCTACGT
GGGCGGTGCCCTGCATGCCCTACCCACTGGCCTCAGGGGGCTACTCCGCCCTTCACCCCCCTTCTCCAAA
CCTCTGTTTTGGGCTGGGCTGAGGGAGCTGACCAAGCCCCGGGGCAAAGAGCCTGATGAGACTGTGCACA
GTTTTGCCCAGCGCCGCCTTGGACCTGAGGTGGCGTCTCTAGCCATGGACAGTCTCTGCCGTGGAGTGTT
TGCAGGCAACAGCCGTGAGCTCAGCATCAGGTCCTGCTTTCCCAGTCTCTTCCAAGCTGAGCAAACCCAT
CGTTCCATATTACTGGGCCTGCTGCTGGGGGCAGGGCGGACCCCACAGCCAGACTCAGCACTCATTCGCC
AGGCCTTGGCTGAGCGCTGGAGCCAGTGGTCACTTCGTGGAGGTCTAGAGATGTTGCCTCAGGCCCTTGA
AACCCACCTGACTAGTAGGGGGGTCAGTGTTCTCAGAGGCCAGCCGGTCTGTGGGCTCAGCCTCCAGGCA
GAAGGGCGCTGGAAGGTATCTCTAAGGGACAGCAGTCTGGAGGCTGACCACGTTATTAGTGCCATTCCAG
CTTCAGTGCTCAGTGAGCTGCTCCCTGCTGAGGCTGCCCCTCTGGCTCGTGCCCTGAGTGCCATCACTGC
AGTGTCTGTAGCTGTGGTGAATCTGCAGTACCAAGGAGCCCATCTGCCTGTCCAGGGATTTGGACATTTG
GTGCCATCTTCAGAAGATCCAGGAGTCCTGGGAATCGTGTATGACTCAGTTGCTTTCCCTGAGCAGGACG
GGAGCCCCCCTGGCCTCAGAGTGACTGTGATGCTGGGAGGTTCCTGGTTACAGACACTGGAGGCTAGTGG
CTGTGTCTTATCTCAGGAGCTGTTTCAACAGCGGGCCCAGGAAGCAGCTGCTACACAATTAGGACTGAAG
GAGATGCCGAGCCACTGCTTGGTCCATCTACACAAGAACTGCATTCCCCAGTATACACTAGGTCACTGGC
AAAAACTAGAGTCAGCTAGGCAATTCCTGACTGCTCACAGGTTGCCCCTGACTCTGGCTGGAGCCTCCTA
TGAGGGAGTTGCTGTTAATGACTGTATAGAGAGTGGGCGCCAGGCAGCAGTCAGTGTCCTGGGCACAGAA
CCTAACAGCTGCCCAACTTTCTTGTACAAAGTTGGCATTATAAGAAAGCATTGCTTATCAATTTGTTGCA
ACGAACAGGTCACTATCAGTCAAAATAAAATCATTATTTGCCATCCAGCTGATATCCCCTATAGTGAGTC
GTATTACATGGTCATAGCTGTTTCCTGGCAGCTCTGGCCCGTGTCTCAAAATCTCTGATGTTACATTGCA
CAAGATAAAAATATATCATCATGCCTCCTCTAGACCAGCCAGGACAGAAATGCCTCGACTTCGCTGCTAC
CCAAGGTTGCCGGGTGACGCACACCGTGGAAACGGATGAAGGCACGAACCCAGTGGACATAAGCCTGTTC
GGTTCGTAAGCTGTAATGCAAGTAGCGTATGCGCTCACGCAACTGGTCCAGAACCTTGACCGAACGCAGC
GGTGGTAACGGCGCAGTGGCGGTTTTCATGGCTTGTTATGACTGTTTTTTTGGGGTACAGTCTATGCCTC
GGGCATCCAAGCAGCAAGCGCGTTACGCCGTGGGTCGATGTTTGATGTTATGGAGCAGCAACGATGTTAC
GCAGCAGGGCAGTCGCCCTAAAACAAAGTTAAACATTATGAGGGAAGCGGTGATCGCCGAAGTATCGACT
CAACTATCAGAGGTAGTTGGCGTCATCGAGCGCCATCTCGAACCGACGTTGCTGGCCGTACATTTGTACG
GCTCCGCAGTGGATGGCGGCCTGAAGCCACACAGTGATATTGATTTGCTGGTTACGGTGACCGTAAGGCT
TGATGAAACAACGCGGCGAGCTTTGATCAACGACCTTTTGGAAACTTCGGCTTCCCCTGGAGAGAGCGAG
ATTCTCCGCGCTGTAGAAGTCACCATTGTTGTGCACGACGACATCATTCCGTGGCGTTATCCAGCTAAGC
GCGAACTGCAATTTGGAGAATGGCAGCGCAATGACATTCTTGCAGGTATCTTCGAGCCAGCCACGATCGA
CATTGATCTGGCTATCTTGCTGACAAAAGCAAGAGAACATAGCGTTGCCTTGGTAGGTCCAGCGGCGGAG
GAACTCTTTGATCCGGTTCCTGAACAGGATCTATTTGAGGCGCTAAATGAAACCTTAACGCTATGGAACT
CGCCGCCCGACTGGGCTGGCGATGAGCGAAATGTAGTGCTTACGTTGTCCCGCATTTGGTACAGCGCAGT
AACCGGCAAAATCGCGCCGAAGGATGTCGCTGCCGACTGGGCAATGGAGCGCCTGCCGGCCCAGTATCAG
CCCGTCATACTTGAAGCTAGACAGGCTTATCTTGGACAAGAAGAAGATCGCTTGGCCTCGCGCGCAGATC
AGTTGGAAGAATTTGTCCACTACGTGAAAGGCGAGATCACCAAGGTAGTCGGCAAATAACCCTCGAGCCA
CCCATGACCAAAATCCCTTAACGTGAGTTACGCGTCGTTCCACTGAGCGTCAGACCCCGTAGAAAAGATC
AAAGGATCTTCTTGAGATCCTTTTTTTCTGCGCGTAATCTGCTGCTTGCAAACAAAAAAACCACCGCTAC
CAGCGGTGGTTTGTTTGCCGGATCAAGAGCTACCAACTCTTTTTCCGAAGGTAACTGGCTTCAGCAGAGC
GCAGATACCAAATACTGTTCTTCTAGTGTAGCCGTAGTTAGGCCACCACTTCAAGAACTCTGTAGCACCG
CCTACATACCTCGCTCTGCTAATCCTGTTACCAGTGGCTGCTGCCAGTGGCGATAAGTCGTGTCTTACCG
GGTTGGACTCAAGACGATAGTTACCGGATAAGGCGCAGCGGTCGGGCTGAACGGGGGGTTCGTGCACACA
GCCCAGCTTGGAGCGAACGACCTACACCGAACTGAGATACCTACAGCGTGAGCTATGAGAAAGCGCCACG
CTTCCCGAAGGGAGAAAGGCGGACAGGTATCCGGTAAGCGGCAGGGTCGGAACAGGAGAGCGCACGAGGG
AGCTTCCAGGGGGAAACGCCTGGTATCTTTATAGTCCTGTCGGGTTTCGCCACCTCTGACTTGAGCGTCG
ATTTTTGTGATGCTCGTCAGGGGGGCGGAGCCTATGGAAAAACGCCAGCAACGCGGCCTTTTTACGGTTC
CTGGCCTTTTGCTGGCCTTTTGCTCACATGTTCTTTCCTGCGTTATCCCCTGATTCTGTGGATAACCGTA
TTACCGCCTTTGAGTGAGCTGATACCGCTCGCCGCAGCCGAACGACCGAGCGCAGCGAGTCAGTGAGCGA
GGAAGCGGAAGAGCGCCCAATACGCAAACCGCCTCTCCCCGCGCGTTGGCCGATTCATTAATGCAGCTGG
CACGACAGGTTTCCCGACTGGAAAGCGGGCAGTGAGCGCAACGCAATTAATACGCGTACCGCTAGCCAGG
AAGAGTTTGTAGAAACGCAAAAAGGCCATCCGTCAGGATGGCCTTCTGCTTAGTTTGATGCCTGGCAGTT
TATGGCGGGCGTCCTGCCCGCCACCCTCCGGGCCGTTGCTTCACAACGTTCAAATCCGCTCCCGGCGGAT
TTGTCCTACTCAGGAGAGCGTTCACCGACAAACAACAGATAAAACGAAAGGCCCAGTCTTCCGACTGAGC
CTTTCGTTTTATTTGATGCCT
