>Addgene plasmid #82951 | pDONR223_PPOX_WT_V5 | addgene partial sequence | sequence record 162623 | Insert sequence
ATGGGCCGGACCGTGGTCGTGCTGGGCGGAGGCATCAGCGGCTTGGCCGCCAGTTACCACCTGAGCCGGG
CCCCCTGCCCCCCTAAGGTGGTCCTAGTGGAGAGCAGTGAGCGTCTGGGAGGCTGGATTCGCTCCGTTCG
AGGCCCTAATGGTGCTATCTTTGAGCTTGGACCTCGGGGAATTAGGCCAGCGGGAGCCCTAGGGGCCCGG
ACCTTGCTCCTGGTTTCTGAGCTTGGCTTGGATTCAGAAGTGCTGCCTGTCCGGGGAGACCACCCAGCTG
CCCAGAACAGGTTCCTCTACGTGGGCGGTGCCCTGCATGCCCTACCCACTGGCCTCAGGGGGCTACTCCG
CCCTTCACCCCCCTTCTCCAAACCTCTGTTTTGGGCTGGGCTGAGGGAGCTGACCAAGCCCCGGGGCAAA
GAGCCTGATGAGACTGTGCACAGTTTTGCCCAGCGCCGCCTTGGACCTGAGGTGGCGTCTCTAGCCATGG
ACAGTCTCTGCCGTGGAGTGTTTGCAGGCAACAGCCGTGAGCTCAGCATCAGGTCCTGCTTTCCCAGTCT
CTTCCAAGCTGAGCAAACCCATCGTTCCATATTACTGGGCCTGCTGCTGGGGGCAGGGCGGACCCCACAG
CCAGACTCAGCACTCATTCGCCAGGCCTTGGCTGAGCGCTGGAGCCAGTGGTCACTTCGTGGAGGTCTAG
AGATGTTGCCTCAGGCCCTTGAAACCCACCTGACTAGTAGGGGGGTCAGTGTTCTCAGAGGCCAGCCGGT
CTGTGGGCTCAGCCTCCAGGCAGAAGGGCGCTGGAAGGTATCTCTAAGGGACAGCAGTCTGGAGGCTGAC
CACGTTATTAGTGCCATTCCAGCTTCAGTGCTCAGTGAGCTGCTCCCTGCTGAGGCTGCCCCTCTGGCTC
GTGCCCTGAGTGCCATCACTGCAGTGTCTGTAGCTGTGGTGAATCTGCAGTACCAAGGAGCCCATCTGCC
TGTCCAGGGATTTGGACATTTGGTGCCATCTTCAGAAGATCCAGGAGTCCTGGGAATCGTGTATGACTCA
GTTGCTTTCCCTGAGCAGGACGGGAGCCCCCCTGGCCTCAGAGTGACTGTGATGCTGGGAGGTTCCTGGT
TACAGACACTGGAGGCTAGTGGCTGTGTCTTATCTCAGGAGCTGTTTCAACAGCGGGCCCAGGAAGCAGC
TGCTACACAATTAGGACTGAAGGAGATGCCGAGCCACTGCTTGGTCCATCTACACAAGAACTGCATTCCC
CAGTATACACTAGGTCACTGGCAAAAACTAGAGTCAGCTAGGCAATTCCTGACTGCTCACAGGTTGCCCC
TGACTCTGGCTGGAGCCTCCTATGAGGGAGTTGCTGTTAATGACTGTATAGAGAGTGGGCGCCAGGCAGC
AGTCAGTGTCCTGGGCACAGAACCTAACAGC
